>Addgene plasmid #91387 | pHH0103_SORBS2-1/3 | addgene full sequence | sequence record 202048 | Addgene NGS Result
TTGACAATTAATCATCGGCTCGTATAATGTGTGGAATTGTGAGCGGATAACAATTTCACACAGGAAACAG
CCAGTCCGTTTAGGTGTTTTCACGAGCACTTCACCAACAAGGACCATAGATTATGAAAATCGAAGAACAC
CATCACCATCACCATTCCAGCGGTAAGCTTATGTCCCCTATACTAGGTTATTGGAAAATTAAGGGCCTTG
TGCAACCCACTCGACTTCTTTTGGAATATCTTGAAGAAAAATATGAAGAGCATTTGTATGAGCGCGATGA
AGGTGATAAATGGCGAAACAAAAAGTTTGAATTGGGTTTGGAGTTTCCCAATCTTCCTTATTATATTGAT
GGTGATGTTAAATTAACACAGTCTATGGCCATCATACGTTATATAGCTGACAAGCACAACATGTTGGGTG
GTTGTCCAAAAGAGCGTGCAGAGATTTCAATGCTTGAAGGAGCGGTTTTGGATATTAGATACGGTGTTTC
GAGAATTGCATATAGTAAAGACTTTGAAACTCTCAAAGTTGATTTTCTTAGCAAGCTACCTGAAATGCTG
AAAATGTTCGAAGATCGTTTATGTCATAAAACATATTTAAATGGTGATCATGTAACCCATCCTGACTTCA
TGTTGTATGACGCTCTTGATGTTGTTTTATACATGGACCCAATGTGCCTGGATGCGTTCCCAAAATTAGT
TTGTTTTAAAAAACGTATTGAAGCTATCCCACAAATTGATAAGTACTTGAAATCCAGCAAGTATATAGCA
TGGCCTTTGCAGGGCTGGCAAGCCACGTTTGGTGGTGGCGACCATCCTCCAAAATCGGATCTGGAAGTTC
TGTTCCAGGGGCCCCTGTCCAGCGGTCTGGTTCCGCGTGGTTCCGGTACCGCGGCCCAGCCGGCCATGGC
CCAGGGCGCGCTGCTGCCAGCAAAAGCCGTTTACGATTTCAAAGCCCAGACCTCCAAAGAACTGTCCTTT
AAAAAAGGTGATACCGTTTACATTCTGCGTAAAATTGATCAGAACTGGTATGAAGGTGAACATCATGGTC
GTGTTGGTATCTTCCCGATTTCCTACGTCGAAAACTGACCGCGGCCGCATA
[142 nt withheld, positions 1102-1243]
C
[98 nt withheld, positions 1245-1342]
AGTTTGTACTGGTGACGAAACTCAGTGTCTAGCTAGAGTGGC
[149 nt withheld, positions 1385-1533]
T
[41 nt withheld, positions 1535-1575]
T
[62 nt withheld, positions 1577-1638]
A
[35 nt withheld, positions 1640-1674]
CCTCCCTCAATCGGTTGAATGTCGCCCTTTTGTCTTTGGCGCTGGTAAACCATATGAA
[86 nt withheld, positions 1733-1818]
T
[54 nt withheld, positions 1820-1873]
CTAGCGCCGCCCTATACCTTGTCTGCCTCCCCGCGTTGCGTCGCGGTGCATGGAGCCGGGCCACCTCGAC
CTGAATGGAAGCCGGCGGCACCTCGCTAACGGATTCACCACTCCAAGAATTGGAGCCAATCAATTCTTGC
GGAGAACTGTGAATGCGCAAACCAACCCTTGGCAGAACATATCCATCGCGTCCGCCATCTCCAGCAGCCG
CACGCGGCGCATCTCGGGCAGCGTTGGGTCCTGGCCACGGGTGCGCATGATCGTGCTCCTGTCGTTGAGG
ACCCGGCTAGGCTGGCGGGGTTGCCTTACTGGTTAGCAGAATGAATCACCGATACGCGAGCGAACGTGAA
GCGACTGCTGCTGCAAAACGTCTGCGACCTGAGCAACAACATGAATGGTCTTCGGTTTCCGTGTTTCGTA
AAGTCTGGAAACGCGGAAGTCAGCGCCCTGCACCATTATGTTCCGGATCTGCATCGCAGGATGCTGCTGG
CTACCCTGTGGAACACCTACATCTGTATTAACGAAGCGCTGGCATTGACCCTGAGTGATTTTTCTCTGGT
CCCGCCGCATCCATACCGCCAGTTGTTTACCCTCACAACGTTCCAGTAACCGGGCATGTTCATCATCAGT
AACCCGTATCGTGAGCATCCTCTCTCGTTTCATCGGTATCATTACCCCCATGAACAGAAATCCCCCTTAC
ACGGAGGCATCAGTGACCAAACAGGAAAAAACCGCCCTTAACATGGCCCGCTTTATCAGAAGCCAGACAT
TAACGCTTCTGGAGAAACTCAACGAGCTGGACGCGGATGAACAGGCAGACATCTGTGAATCGCTTCACGA
CCACGCTGATGAGCTTTACCGCAGGATCCGCGAAATTGTAAGCGTTAATATTTTGTTAAAATTCGCGTTA
AATTTTTGTTAAATCAGCTCATTTTTTAACCAATAGGCCGAAATCGGCAAAATCCCTTATAAATCAAAAG
AATAGACCGAGATAGGGT
[37 nt withheld, positions 2872-2908]
AAAGAACGTGGACTCCAACGTCAAAGG
[49 nt withheld, positions 2936-2984]
T
[91 nt withheld, positions 2986-3076]
G
[124 nt withheld, positions 3078-3201]
CGCGGATCCTGCCTCGCGCGTTTCGGTGATGACGGTGAAAACCTCTGACACATGCAGCTCCCGGAGACGG
TCACAGCTTGTCTGTAAGCGGATGCCGGGAGCAGACAAGCCCGTCAGGGCGCGTCAGCGGGTGTTGGCGG
GTGTCGGGGCGCAGCCATGACCCAGTCACGTAGCGATAGCGGAGTGTATACTGGCTTAACTATGCGGCAT
CAGAGCAGATTGTACTGAGAGTGCACCATATGCGGTGTGAAATACCGCACAGATGCGTAAGGAGAAAATA
CCGCATCAGGCGCTCTTCCGCTTCCTCGCTCACTGACTCGCTGCGCTCGGTCGTTCGGCTGCGGCGAGCG
GTATCAGCTCACTCAAAGGCGGTAATACGGTTATCCACAGAATCAGGGGATAACGCAGGAAAGAACATGT
GAGCAAAAGGCCAGCAAAAGGCCAGGAACCGTAAAAAGGCCGCGTTGCTGGCGTTTTTCCATAGGCTCCG
CCCCCCTGACGAGCATCACAAAAATCGACGCTCAAGTCAGAGGTGGCGAAACCCGACAGGACTATAAAGA
TACCAGGGTTTCCCCCTGGAAGCTCCCTCGTGCGCTCTCCTGTTCCGACCCTGCCGCTTACCGGATACCT
GTCCGCCTTTCTCCCTTCGGGAAGCGTGGCGCTTTCTCATAGCTCACGCTGTAGGTATCTCAGTTCGGTG
TAGGTCGTTCGCTCCAAGCTGGGCTGTGTGCACGAACCCCCCGTTCAGCCCGACCGCTGCGCCTTATCCG
GTAACTATCGTCTTGAGTCCAACCCGGTAAGACACGACTTATCGCCACTGGCAGCAGCCACTGGTAACAG
GATTAGCAGAGCGAGGTATGTAGGCGGTGCTACAGAGTTCTTGAAGTGGTGGCCTAACTACGGCTACACT
AGAAGGACAGTATTTGGTATCTGCGCTCTGCTGAAGCCAGTTACCTTCGGAAAAAGAGTTGGTAGCTCTT
GATCCGGCAAACAAACCACCGCTGGTAGCGGTGGTTTTTTTGTTTGCAAGCAGCAGATTACGCGCAGAAA
AAAAGGATCTCAAGAAGATCCTTTGATCTTTTCTACGGGGTCTGACGCTCAGTGGAACGAAAACTCACGT
TAAGGGATTTTGGTCATGAGATTATCAAAAAGGATCTTCACCTAGATCCTTTTAAATTAAAAATGAAGTT
TTAAATCAATCTAAAGTATATATGAGTAAACTTGGTCTGACAGTTACCAATGCTTAATCAGTGAGGCACC
TATCTCAGCGATCTGTCTATTTCGTTCATCCATAGTTGCCTGACTCCCCGTCGTGTAGATAACTACGATA
CGGGAGGGCTTACCATCTGGCCCCAGTGCTGCAATGATACCGCGAGACCCACGCTCACCGGCTCCAGATT
TATCAGCAATAAACCAGCCAGCCGGAAGGGCCGAGCGCAGAAGTGGTCCTGCAACTTTATCCGCCTCCAT
CCAGTCTATTAATTGTTGCCGGGAAGCTAGAGTAAGTAGTTCGCCAGTTAATAGTTTGCGCAACGTTGTT
GCCATTGCTGCAGGCATCGTGGTGTCACGCTCGTCGTTTGGTATGGCTTCATTCAGCTCCGGTTCCCAAC
GATCAAGGCGAGTTACATGATCCCCCATATTGTGCAAAAAAGCGGTTAGCTCCTTCGGTCCTCCGATCGT
TGTCAGAAGTAAGTTGGCCGCAGTGTTATCACTCATGGTTATGGCAGCACTGCATAATTCTCTTACTGTC
ATGCCATCCGTAAGATGCTTTTCTGTGACTGGTGAGTACTCAACCAAGTCATTCTGAGAATAGTGTATGC
GGCGACCGAGTTGCTCTTGCCCGGCGTCAACACGGGATAATACCGCGCCACATAGCAGAACTTTAAAAGT
GCTCATCATTGGAAAACGTTCTTCGGGGCGAAAACTCTCAAGGATCTTACCGCTGTTGAGATCCAGTTCG
ATGTAACCCACTCGTGCACCCAACTGATCTTCAGCATCTTTTACTTTCACCAGCGTTTCTGGGTGAGCAA
AAACAGGAAGGCAAAATGCCGCAAAAAAGGGAATAAGGGCGACACGGAAATGTTGAATACTCATACTCTT
CCTTTTTCAATATTATTGAAGCATTTATCAGGGTTATTGTCTCATGAGCGGATACATATTTGAATGTATT
TAGAAAAATAAACAAATAGGGGTTCCGCGCACATTTCCCCGAAAAGTGCCACCTGACGTCTAAGAAACCA
TTATTATCATGACATTAACCTATAAAAATAGGCGTATCACGAGGCCCTTTCGTCTTCAAGAATTCCCGAC
ACCATCGAATGGTGCAAAACCTTTCGCGGTATGGCATGATAGCGCCCGGAAGAGAGTCAATTCAGGGTGG
TGAATGTGAAACCAGTAACGTTATACGATGTCGCAGAGTATGCCGGTGTCTCTTATCAGACCGTTTCCCG
CGTGGTGAACCAGGCCAGCCACGTTTCTGCGAAAACGCGGGAAAAAGTGGAAGCGGCGATGGCGGAGCTG
AATTACATTCCCAACCGCGTGGCACAACAACTGGCGGGCAAACAGTCGTTGCTGATTGGCGTTGCCACCT
CCAGTCTGGCCCTGCACGCGCCGTCGCAAATTGTCGCGGCGATTAAATCTCGCGCCGATCAACTGGGTGC
CAGCGTGGTGGTGTCGATGGTAGAACGAAGCGGCGTCGAAGCCTGTAAAGCGGCGGTGCACAATCTTCTC
GCGCAACGCGTCAGTGGGCTGATCATTAACTATCCGCTGGATGACCAGGATGCCATTGCTGTGGAAGCTG
CCTGCACTAATGTTCCGGCGTTATTTCTTGATGTCTCTGACCAGACACCCATCAACAGTATTATTTTCTC
CCATGAAGACGGTACGCGACTGGGCGTGGAGCATCTGGTCGCATTGGGTCACCAGCAAATCGCGCTGTTA
GCGGGCCCATTAAGTTCTGTCTCGGCGCGTCTGCGTCTGGCTGGCTGGCATAAATATCTCACTCGCAATC
AAATTCAGCCGATAGCGGAACGGGAAGGCGACTGGAGTGCCATGTCCGGTTTTCAACAAACCATGCAAAT
GCTGAATGAGGGCATCGTTCCCACTGCGATGCTGGTTGCCAACGATCAGATGGCGCTGGGCGCAATGCGC
GCCATTACCGAGTCCGGGCTGCGCGTTGGTGCGGATATCTCGGTAGTGGGATACGACGATACCGAAGACA
GCTCATGTTATATCCCGCCGTTAACCACCATCAAACAGGATTTTCGCCTGCTGGGGCAAACCAGCGTGGA
CCGCTTGCTGCAACTCTCTCAGGGCCAGGCGGTGAAGGGCAATCAGCTGTTGCCCGTCTCACTGGTGAAA
AGAAAAACCACCCTGGCGCCCAATACGCAAACCGCCTCTCCCCGCGCGTTGGCCGATTCATTAATGCAGC
TGGCACGACAGGTTTCCCGACTGGAAAGCGGGCAGTGAGCGCAACGCAATTAATGTAAGTTAGCTCACTC
ATTAGGCACAATTCTCATGTTTGACAGCTTATCATCGACTGCACGGTGCACCAATGCTTCTGGCGTCAGG
CAGCCATCGGAAGCTGTGGTATGGCTGTGCAGGTCGTAAATCACTGCATAATTCGTGTCGCTCAAGGCGC
ACTCCCGTTCTGGATAATGTTTTTTGCGCCGACATCATAACGGTTCTGGCAAATATTCTGAAATGAGCTG
Features (pLannotate 1.2.2; 21 found; start..end, strand, type, name):
      1..29      +  promoter       tac promoter: strong E. coli promoter; hybrid between the trp and lac UV5 promoters
     37..53      +  protein_bind   lac operator: The lac repressor binds to the lac operator to inhibit transcription in E. coli. This inhibition can be relieved by adding lactose or isopropyl-β-D-thiogalactopyranoside (IPTG). lac repressor encoded by lacI
    138..155     +  CDS            6xHis: 6xHis affinity tag
    171..824     +  CDS            GST26_SCHJA: Experimental evidence at protein level: Swiss-Prot protein existence level 1. GST isoenzymes appear to play a central role in the parasite detoxification system. Other functions are also suspected including a role in increasing the solubility of haematin in the parasite gut. From Schistosoma japonicum (Blood fluke).
    930..1082    +  CDS            grb2-a (fragment): GRB2A_XENLA - Experimental evidence at protein level: Swiss-Prot protein existence level 1. Adapter protein that provides a critical link between cell surface growth factor receptors and the Ras signaling pathway (By similarity). Promotes meiotic reinitiation during oocyte maturation. From Xenopus laevis (African clawed frog).
   1106..1153    +  terminator     fd terminator (sequence withheld): central terminator from bacteriophage fd (Otsuka and Kunisawa, 1982)
   1158..1370    +  CDS            M13 gene III (fragment) (sequence partly withheld): pIII; III; minor coat protein
   1385..1855    +  CDS            M13 gene III (fragment) (sequence partly withheld): pIII; III; minor coat protein
   1877..1947    +  CDS            TcR (fragment): tetracycline efflux protein; tet; confers resistance to tetracycline
   2189..2569    -  CDS            YPB1_ECOLX: Protein predicted: Swiss-Prot protein existence level 4. From Escherichia coli.
   2586..2737    +  CDS            rop (fragment): Rop protein, which maintains plasmids at low copy number; rop
   2773..3201    -  rep_origin     f1 ori (sequence partly withheld): f1 bacteriophage origin of replication; arrow indicates direction of (+) strand synthesis
   3210..3249    +  CDS            rop (fragment): Rop protein, which maintains plasmids at low copy number; rop
   3351..3491    +  misc_feature   bom: basis of mobility region from pBR322
   3677..4264    -  rep_origin     ori: high-copy-number ColE1/pMB1/pBR322/pUC origin of replication
   4438..5295    -  CDS            bla: BLAT_ECOLX - Experimental evidence at protein level: Swiss-Prot protein existence level 1. TEM-type are the most prevalent beta-lactamases in enterobacteria; they hydrolyze the beta-lactam bond in susceptible beta-lactam antibiotics, thus conferring resistance to penicillins and cephalosporins. TEM-3 and TEM-4 are capable of hydrolyzing cefotaxime and ceftazidime. TEM-5 is capable of hydrolyzing ceftazidime. TEM-6 is capable of hydrolyzing ceftazidime and aztreonam. TEM-8/CAZ-2, TEM- 16/CAZ-7 and TEM-24/CAZ-6 are markedly active against ceftazidime. IRT- 4 shows resistance to beta-lactamase in
   5296..5400    -  promoter       AmpR promoter: bla
   5509..5586    +  promoter       lacIq promoter: lacI (mutant); In the lacIq allele, a single base change in the promoter boosts expression of the lacI gene about 10-fold.
   5587..6669    +  CDS            lacI: lac repressor; lacI; The lac repressor binds to the lac operator to inhibit transcription in E. coli. This inhibition can be relieved by adding lactose or isopropyl-β-D-thiogalactopyranoside (IPTG).
   6682..6703    +  protein_bind   CAP binding site: CAP binding activates transcription in the presence of cAMP. E. coli catabolite activator protein
   6722..6739    +  promoter       tet promoter (fragment): E. coli promoter for tetracycline efflux protein gene
