[The description below was written by a language model from this plasmid's Addgene catalogue record and pLannotate feature annotations shown in this document.]
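Description:
pHH0103_SORBS2-1/3 is a bacterial expression plasmid of about 6.9 kb built on the pHH0103 backbone, designed to produce and purify one of the SH3 domains of human SORBS2 (also known as ArgBP2) in E. coli. The name suggests the first of three SH3 domains in the protein, although the record does not spell this out. The roughly 221 bp insert was cloned between SfiI and NotI sites. It sits downstream of an N-terminal 6xHis tag and the Schistosoma japonicum glutathione S-transferase coding sequence, so the domain is apparently made as a His-GST fusion suited to nickel or glutathione affinity purification. The annotation software labels the insert region as a fragment of Xenopus Grb2. This most likely reflects sequence similarity among SH3 domains rather than the true identity of the insert.

Expression is driven by the hybrid tac promoter with a lac operator. The plasmid also carries lacI under the lacIq promoter, which supplies enough repressor to keep transcription off until IPTG is added. A bacteriophage fd terminator follows the insert. Beyond it lie fragments of M13 gene III, which suggest the backbone derives from a phage-display phagemid; because they lie past the terminator, they are probably not part of the expressed product. The plasmid replicates from a ColE1/pBR322-type origin with a bom site and interrupted rop fragments, and the catalogue lists it as low copy. An f1 origin is also present, and selection is by ampicillin through the bla gene. The construct belongs to a collection used for a family-wide analysis of the binding specificities of human SH3 domains.
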