Addgene plasmid #91387: pHH0103_SORBS2-1/3
Purpose: Protein expression and purification of human SH3 domain construct SORBS2-1/3
Depositing lab: Sachdev Sidhu. Depositing organization: University of Toronto. Publication: Comprehensive Analysis of the Human SH3 Domain Family Reveals a Wide Variety of Non-canonical Specificities. Teyra J, Huang H, Jain S, Guan X, Dong A, Liu Y, Tempel W, Min J, Tong Y, Kim PM, Bader GD, Sidhu SS. Structure. 2017 Oct 3;25(10):1598-1610.e3. doi: 10.1016/j.str.2017.07.017. Epub 2017 Sep 7. PubMed 28890361.
Backbone
  Vector backbone: pHH0103
  Vector type: Bacterial Expression
Growth in bacteria
  Bacterial resistance: Ampicillin, 100 μg/mL
  Growth temperature: 37°C
  Growth strain: DH5alpha
  Copy number: Low Copy
Gene/Insert
  Gene/Insert name: SORBS2-1/3
  Species: H. sapiens (human)
  Insert size (bp): 221
  Entrez Gene: SORBS2 (a.k.a. ARGBP2, PRO0618)
  Cloning method: Restriction Enzyme; 5′ cloning site Sfi1 (unknown if destroyed); 3′ cloning site Not1 (unknown if destroyed)
Terms and licenses: Academic/Nonprofit Terms; Industry Terms: Not Available to Industry
How to cite: pHH0103_SORBS2-1/3 was a gift from Sachdev Sidhu (Addgene plasmid # 91387 ; http://n2t.net/addgene:91387 ; RRID:Addgene_91387)
